>Addgene plasmid #74035 | FHp5pUP95C3,5SGW (E5) | addgene partial sequence | sequence record 140893 | FUGW-Fwd 5'-ATTACAGGGACAGCAGAGATCC-3'
GTCATCAACCCGCTCCAAGGAATCGCGGGCCCAGTGTCACTAGGCGGGAACACCCAGCGCGCGTGCGCCC
TGGCAGGAAGATGGCTGTGAGGGACAGGGGAGTGGCGCCCTGCAATATTTGCATGTCGCTATGTGTTCTG
GGAAATCACCATAAACGTGAAATGTCTTTGGATTTGGGAATCTTATAAGTTCTGTATGAGACCACAGATC
CCCGGACATCCAGGCACACAAGTTCAAGAGACTTGTGTGCCTGGATGTCCTTTTTGGAAAGCTTATCGAA
TTAATTAACCCGTGTCGGCTCCAGATCTGGCCTCCGCGCCGGGTTTTGGCGCCTCCCGCGGGCGCCCCCC
TCCTCACGGCGAGCGCTGCCACGTCAGACGAAGGGCGCAGCGAGCGTCCTGATCCTTCCGCCCGGACGCT
CAGGACAGCGGCCCGCTGCTCATAAGACTCGGCCTTAGAACCCCAGTATCAGCAGAAGGACATTTTAGGA
CGGGACTTGGGTGACTCTAGGGCACTGGTTTTCTTTCCAGAGAGCGGAACAGGCGAGGAAAAGTAGTCCC
TTCTCGGCGATTCTGCGGAGGGATCTCCGTGGGGCGGTGAACGCCGATGATTATATAAGGACGCGCCGGG
TGTGGCACAGCTAGTTCCGTCGCAGCCGGGATTTGGGTCGCGGTTCTTGTTTGTGGATCGCTGTGATCGT
CACTTGGTGAGTAGCGGGCTGCTGGGCTGGCCGGG
