>Addgene plasmid #74035 | FHp5pUP95C3,5SGW (E5) | addgene partial sequence | sequence record 141000 | EGFP-N 5'-CGTCGCCGTCCAGCTCGACCAG-3'
CTTGCTCACCATGGTGGCGATGGATCCCGGGCCCGCGGTACCGAGTCTCTCTCGGGCTGGGACCCAGATG
TAGGGGCCTGAGAGGTCTTCAATGACACGTTTCACTTTGTGATAGATCTCTTCAAAGCTGTCGCCCTCTA
CGATGGCTGAGAAGCACTCTGTGAACTCCTGCTCCAGCTTCGTGGCTCTGTCGAAGGCTTTCCGGGCTTG
CTCCTCTGTGATCCGCTTATTGATCTCTAGCACATTCTCCAGGGAGCGGGGACGGATGAAGATGGCGATG
GGGTGCAGGTGGGCCGCCTGCAGCCGCCGCACGGCATTGGCCGAGACATCGAGGATGCAGTGCTTCCCCT
GCTCTGCTACCTCTCGCACAGACTGGACGCTGGTCCCATAGAGGTGGCTGTTGTACTGGCCAGCCTCAAT
GAACTTATGCGCTTGAATATCCTTCTCCATTTTCTCCCGGGAGGAGACAAAGTGGTAATCCCGGCCGTCT
ATCTCATATTCCCGCTTAGGACGTGTCGTATGAGGGACACAGGATCCAAACTTGTCGGGGAACTCGGAGA
GAAGATCATCGTTGGCACGGTCTTTGGTGGGTCCAAGGATGATGATGGGACGAGCATAGTGCACTTCCAT
CTGGGTCACCGTCTCATAGCTCAGAACCGAGTCTTCTCGACCCTGTGATCCAGAGCTGGAGCCCCAGTCC
TTGGCCTTTAACCTTGACCACTCTCGTCGCTCGACCCGCCGTTTGCTGGGAATGAAGCCAATGTCGTCGG
TCTCACTGTCGGAGTGGACCCG
