>Addgene plasmid #74035 | FHp5pUP95C3,5SGW (E5) | addgene partial sequence | sequence record 141084 | hUBCpro-F 5'-TGAAGCTCCGGTTTTGAACT-3'
AATGTAATCATTTGGGTCAATATGTAATTTTCAGTGTTAGACTAGTAAATTGTCCGCTAAATTCTGGCCG
TTTTTGGCTTTTTTGTTAGACGAAGCTTGGGCTGCAGGTCGACTCTAGACCACCATGGACTCTCTATCGA
TAGTGACAACCAAGAAATACCGCTACCAAGATGAAGACACGCCCCCTCTGGAACACAGCCCGGCCCACCT
CCCCAACCAGGCCAATTCTCCCCCTGTGATTGTCAACACGGACACCCTAGAAGCCCCAGGATATGAGTTG
CAGGTGAATGGAACAGAGGGGGAGATGGAGTATGAGGAGATCACATTGGAAAGGGGTAACTCAGGTCTGG
GCTTCAGCATCGCAGGTGGCACTGACAACCCGCACATCGGTGACGACCCGTCCATTTTTATCACCAAGAT
CATTCCTGGTGGGGCTGCAGCCCAGGATGGCCGCCTCAGGGTCAATGACAGCATCCTGTTTGTAAATGAA
GTGGATGTTCGGGAGGTGACCCATTCAGCTGCGGTGGAGGCCCTCAAAGAGGCAGGTTCCATCGTTCGCC
TCTATGTCATGCGCCGGAAACCCCCAGCCGAAAAGGTCATGGAGATCAAACTCATCAAAGGGCCTAAAGG
ACTTGGCTTCAGCATTGCGGGGGGCGTTGGGAACCAGCACATCCCTGGAGATAACAGCATCTATGTAACG
AAGATCATCGAAGGAGGTGCTGCCCACAAGGATGGCAGGTTGCAGATTGGAGACAAGATCCTGGCGGTCA
ACAGTGTGGG
