[The description below was written by a language model from this plasmid's Addgene catalogue record.]
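Description:
FHp5pUP95C3,5SGW (E5) is a lentiviral transfer plasmid built on the FUGW backbone and classed as a mammalian expression, lentiviral and RNAi vector. It is maintained in bacteria as a high-copy plasmid under ampicillin selection. No feature table accompanies the record, so the viral elements are not itemised. As an FUGW derivative it would be expected to carry the usual long terminal repeats and packaging signal that allow the cassette to be packaged into lentiviral particles and integrated into target cells.

The payload combines knockdown and replacement in a single vector. An H1 promoter, an RNA polymerase III promoter commonly used for short hairpins, drives an shRNA directed against Psd95 (PSD-95, a postsynaptic density scaffolding protein). According to the depositor's map, a ubiquitin promoter (pUb) then drives a Psd95 coding sequence carrying the C3,5S mutation, and the stated purpose indicates that this is expressed as a fusion to EGFP. The mutation changes the cysteines at positions 3 and 5 to serines, and was introduced by PCR. The record lists the insert species as human. It does not say whether the replacement cDNA is resistant to the shRNA, although that is the usual logic of such a design.

The arrangement lets endogenous PSD-95 be depleted while the fluorescent mutant protein is supplied in the same transduced cells, so the contribution of the N-terminal cysteines can be assessed. The associated publication concerns separating the roles of PSD-95 in regulating synaptic strength and long-term depression, which is consistent with use in neurons.
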