Addgene plasmid #74035: FHp5pUP95C3,5SGW (E5)
Purpose: lentiviral expression of Psd95 shRNA and Psd95-C3,5S-EGFP fusion
Depositing lab: Robert Malenka & Oliver Schluter & Weifeng Xu. Depositing organization: Stanford University. Publication: Molecular dissociation of the role of PSD-95 in regulating synaptic strength and LTD. Xu W, Schluter OM, Steiner P, Czervionke BL, Sabatini B, Malenka RC. Neuron. 2008 Jan 24;57(2):248-62. doi: 10.1016/j.neuron.2007.11.027. PubMed 18215622.
Backbone
  Vector backbone: FUGW
  Backbone manufacturer: David Baltimore (Addgene plasmid # 14883)
  Backbone size w/o insert (bp): 9941
  Vector type: Mammalian Expression, Lentiviral, RNAi
Growth in bacteria
  Bacterial resistance: Ampicillin, 100 μg/mL
  Growth temperature: 37°C
  Growth strain: NEB Stable
  Copy number: High Copy
Gene/Insert
  Gene/Insert name: Psd95
  gRNA/shRNA sequence: GGA CAT CCA GGC ACA CAA G
  Species: H. sapiens (human)
  Mutation: PCR: C3,5S (tct aga cca cca tgg act Ctc tAt CGa tag tga caa cca ag)
  Promoter: H1
  Cloning method: Restriction Enzyme; 5′ cloning site EcoRI (not destroyed); 3′ cloning site BstBI (destroyed during cloning)
  Sequencing primers: 5′ H1 tcgctatgtgttctgggaaa
Terms and licenses: Academic/Nonprofit Terms; Industry Terms: Not Available to Industry
Depositor comments: Map: FHUGW-(pUb)-HinDIII-SalI-XbaI-(p95C3,5S)
How to cite: FHp5pUP95C3,5SGW (E5) was a gift from Robert Malenka & Oliver Schluter & Weifeng Xu (Addgene plasmid # 74035 ; http://n2t.net/addgene:74035 ; RRID:Addgene_74035)
